Addgene plasmid #49044: EMM71T
Purpose: (Empty Backbone) Backbone contains SHD/T 0.5 Domain TALE N-terminal TALE C-terminus, LSD1: Isoform 2
Depositing lab: Bradley Bernstein & Eric Mendenhall. Depositing organization: Broad Institute. Publication: Locus-specific editing of histone modifications at endogenous enhancers. Mendenhall EM, Williamson KE, Reyon D, Zou JY, Ram O, Joung JK, Bernstein BE. Nat Biotechnol. 2013 Sep 8. doi: 10.1038/nbt.2701. PubMed 24013198.
Backbone
  Vector backbone: unknown
  Backbone manufacturer: Joung Lab
  Backbone size (bp): 8550
  Modifications to backbone: Replaced p65 with LSD1
  Vector type: Mammalian Expression ; TALE LSD1 Expression Vector
  Promoter: EF1 alpha
Growth in bacteria
  Bacterial resistance: Ampicillin, 100 μg/mL
  Growth temperature: 37°C
  Growth strain: Top10
  Copy number: High Copy
Gene/Insert
  Cloning method: Unknown
  Sequencing primers: 5′ ATGACGCAGTTCGGGATGAG; 3′ TTCGGGAATACGGCGATTG
Terms and licenses: Academic/Nonprofit Terms; Industry Terms: Not Available to Industry
How to cite: EMM71T was a gift from Bradley Bernstein & Eric Mendenhall (Addgene plasmid # 49044 ; http://n2t.net/addgene:49044 ; RRID:Addgene_49044)
