[The description below was written by a language model from this plasmid's Addgene catalogue record and pLannotate feature annotations shown in this document.]
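Description:
EMM71T is an 8,550 bp mammalian expression plasmid that serves as an empty recipient backbone for building TALE–LSD1 fusion proteins. The backbone's original name is not recorded, but it derives from a TALE activator vector in which the p65 activation domain was replaced with LSD1. It is maintained in E. coli as a high-copy plasmid through a ColE1/pUC-type origin and an ampicillin resistance gene (β-lactamase with its own promoter). Residual lac promoter/operator, lacI, MCS and bom fragments are cloning-vector remnants.

The expression unit is driven by the strong constitutive human EF-1α promoter. Downstream, the annotation detects fragments homologous to the Xanthomonas effectors AvrXa10 and AvrBs3. These correspond to the TALE N-terminal and C-terminal scaffold regions named in the record, along with the final "0.5" half-repeat, which in this version of the backbone specifies T (the SHD/T designation). These are fused in frame to human KDM1A (LSD1, isoform 2), a FAD-dependent histone demethylase that removes methyl groups from H3K4 and H3K9, and the unit ends with an SV40 polyadenylation signal. No full repeat array is present, so a user-designed TALE repeat array has to be inserted between the scaffold segments to give the fusion its DNA-binding specificity, though the record lists the cloning method as unknown. A separate SV40 promoter drives a puromycin N-acetyltransferase gene for selecting transfected mammalian cells, followed by a V5 tag sequence and a bGH polyadenylation signal. Whether the V5 tag is translated is not clear from the table.

According to the associated publication title, such constructs are used for locus-specific editing of histone modifications at endogenous enhancers, by tethering the demethylase to chosen genomic sites.
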