Features (pLannotate 1.2.2; 19 found; start..end, strand, type, name):
    569..673     -  promoter       AmpR promoter: bla
    744..788     -  misc_feature   bom (fragment): basis of mobility region from pBR322
    927..2105    +  promoter       EF-1α promoter: strong constitutive promoter for human elongation factor EF-1α
   2170..2670    +  CDS            avrXa10 (fragment): AVX10_XANOO - Experimental evidence at protein level: Swiss-Prot protein existence level 1. Avirulence protein. Induces the hypersensitive response (HR)in rice plants carrying the resistance gene Xa10. Activity depends on the presence of the core repeat domains; replacement with repeat domains from other proteins (AvrBs3 of X.euvesicatoria (AC P14727) or AvrXa7 of this organism) does not elicit the HR. Probably acts as a transcription factor in its host plant (rice) to induce plant resistance or disease. From Xanthomonas oryzae pv. oryzae.
   2665..2964    +  CDS            avrBs3 (fragment): AVRB3_XANEU - Experimental evidence at protein level: Swiss-Prot protein existence level 1. Avirulence protein. Acts as a transcription factor in C.annuum plants. In susceptible plants lacking the Bs3 resistance gene induces expression of a number of genes, including genes homologous to a family of auxin-induced genes, alpha-expansin genes, pectate lyase, anthocyanidin glucoside rhamnosyl transferase and at least one transcription factor, UPA20. Their expression leads to plant hypertrophy in mesophyll cells, probably mainly mediated by UPA20 (PubMed:17962565). In resistant plants induces the h
   2962..5514    +  CDS            KDM1A: KDM1A_HUMAN - Also known as AOF2, KDM1, KIAA0601, LSD1. Experimental evidence at protein level: Swiss-Prot protein existence level 1. Histone demethylase that can demethylate both 'Lys-4' (H3K4me) and 'Lys-9' (H3K9me) of histone H3, thereby acting as a coactivator or a corepressor, depending on the context (PubMed:15620353, PubMed:15811342, PubMed:16140033, PubMed:16079794, PubMed:16079795, PubMed:16223729). Acts by oxidizing the substrate by FAD to generate the corresponding imine that is subsequently hydrolyzed (PubMed:15620353, PubMed:15811342, PubMed:16079794, PubMed:21300290). Acts as a c
   5556..5674    +  polyA_signal   SV40 poly(A) signal: SV40 polyadenylation signal
   5705..6034    +  promoter       SV40 promoter: SV40 enhancer and early promoter
   6044..6643    +  CDS            PuroR: puromycin N-acetyltransferase; pac from Streptomyces; confers resistance to puromycin
   6705..6746    +  CDS            V5 tag: epitope tag from simian virus 5
   6802..7026    +  polyA_signal   bGH poly(A) signal: bovine growth hormone polyadenylation signal
   7030..7051    +  promoter       SV40 promoter (fragment): SV40 enhancer and early promoter
   7056..7072    +  misc_feature   MCS (fragment): pBluescript multiple cloning site
   7121..7137    -  protein_bind   lac operator: The lac repressor binds to the lac operator to inhibit transcription in E. coli. This inhibition can be relieved by adding lactose or isopropyl-β-D-thiogalactopyranoside (IPTG). lac repressor encoded by lacI
   7145..7175    -  promoter       lac promoter: promoter for the E. coli lac operon
   7190..7211    -  protein_bind   CAP binding site: CAP binding activates transcription in the presence of cAMP. E. coli catabolite activator protein
   7224..7316    -  CDS            lacI (fragment): lac repressor; lacI; The lac repressor binds to the lac operator to inhibit transcription in E. coli. This inhibition can be relieved by adding lactose or isopropyl-β-D-thiogalactopyranoside (IPTG).
   7499..8087    -  rep_origin     ori: high-copy-number ColE1/pMB1/pBR322/pUC origin of replication
   8258..568     -  CDS            AmpR (across the origin): β-lactamase; bla; confers resistance to ampicillin, carbenicillin, and related antibiotics
>Addgene plasmid #49044 | EMM71T | depositor full sequence | sequence record 73504 | EMM71T sequence 8550 bps
TGCGCAACGTTGTTGCCATTGCTACAGGCATCGTGGTGTCACGCTCGTCGTTTGGTATGGCTTCATTCAG
CTCCGGTTCCCAACGATCAAGGCGAGTTACATGATCCCCCATGTTGTGCAAAAAAGCGGTTAGCTCCTTC
GGTCCTCCGATCGTTGTCAGAAGTAAGTTGGCCGCAGTGTTATCACTCATGGTTATGGCAGCACTGCATA
ATTCTCTTACTGTCATGCCATCCGTAAGATGCTTTTCTGTGACTGGTGAGTACTCAACCAAGTCATTCTG
AGAATAGTGTATGCGGCGACCGAGTTGCTCTTGCCCGGCGTCAATACGGGATAATACCGCGCCACATAGC
AGAACTTTAAAAGTGCTCATCATTGGAAAACGTTCTTCGGGGCGAAAACTCTCAAGGATCTTACCGCTGT
TGAGATCCAGTTCGATGTAACCCACTCGTGCACCCAACTGATCTTCAGCATCTTTTACTTTCACCAGCGT
TTCTGGGTGAGCAAAAACAGGAAGGCAAAATGCCGCAAAAAAGGGAATAAGGGCGACACGGAAATGTTGA
ATACTCATACTCTTCCTTTTTCAATATTATTGAAGCATTTATCAGGGTTATTGTCTCATGAGCGGATACA
TATTTGAATGTATTTAGAAAAATAAACAAATAGGGGTTCCGCGCACATTTCCCCGAAAAGTGCCACCTGA
CGTCGACGGATCGGGAGATCGATCTCCCGATCCCCTAGGGTCGACTCTCAGTACAATCTGCTCTGATGCC
GCATAGTTAAGCCAGTATCTGCTCCCTGCTTGTGTGTTGGAGGTCGCTGAGTAGTGCGCGAGCAAAATTT
AAGCTACAACAAGGCAAGGCTTGACCGACAATTGCATGAAGAATCTGCTTAGGGTTAGGCGTTTTGCGCT
GCTTCGCTAGTCGTGAGGCTCCGGTGCCCGTCAGTGGGCAGAGCGCACATCGCCCACAGTCCCCGAGAAG
TTGGGGGGAGGGGTCGGCAATTGAACCGGTGCCTAGAGAAGGTGGCGCGGGGTAAACTGGGAAAGTGATG
TCGTGTACTGGCTCCGCCTTTTTCCCGAGGGTGGGGGAGAACCGTATATAAGTGCAGTAGTCGCCGTGAA
CGTTCTTTTTCGCAACGGGTTTGCCGCCAGAACACAGGTAAGTGCCGTGTGTGGTTCCCGCGGGCCTGGC
CTCTTTACGGGTTATGGCCCTTGCGTGCCTTGAATTACTTCCACCTGGCTGCAGTACGTGATTCTTGATC
CCGAGCTTCGGGTTGGAAGTGGGTGGGAGAGTTCGAGGCCTTGCGCTTAAGGAGCCCCTTCGCCTCGTGC
TTGAGTTGAGGCCTGGCCTGGGCGCTGGGGCCGCCGCGTGCGAATCTGGTGGCACCTTCGCGCCTGTCTC
GCTGCTTTCGATAAGTCTCTAGCCATTTAAAATTTTTGATGACCTGCTGCGACGCTTTTTTTCTGGCAAG
ATAGTCTTGTAAATGCGGGCCAAGATCTGCACACTGGTATTTCGGTTTTTGGGGCCGCGGGCGGCGACGG
GGCCCGTGCGTCCCAGCGCACATGTTCGGCGAGGCGGGGCCTGCGAGCGCGGCCACCGAGAATCGGACGG
GGGTAGTCTCAAGCTGGCCGGCCTGCTCTGGTGCCTGGCCTCGCGCCGCCGTGTATCGCCCCGCCCTGGG
CGGCAAGGCTGGCCCGGTCGGCACCAGTTGCGTGAGCGGAAAGATGGCCGCTTCCCGGCCCTGCTGCAGG
GAGCTCAAAATGGAGGACGCGGCGCTCGGGAGAGCGGGCGGGTGAGTCACCCACACAAAGGAAAAGGGCC
TTTCCGTCCTCAGCCGTCGCTTCATGTGACTCCACGGAGTACCGGGCGCCGTCCAGGCACCTCGATTAGT
TCTCGAGCTTTTGGAGTACGTCGTCTTTAGGTTGGGGGGAGGGGTTTTATGCGATGGAGTTTCCCCACAC
TGAGTGGGTGGAGACTGAAGTTAGGCCAGCTTGGCACTTGATGTAATTCTCCTTGGAATTTGCCCTTTTT
GAGTTTGGATCTTGGTTCATTCTCAAGCCTCAGACAGTGGTTCAAAGTTTTTTTCTTCCATTTCAGGTGT
CGTGAAGCGGCCGCCACCATGGCCCCCAAGAAGAAGAGGAAGGTGGGCATTCACCGCGGGGTACCTATGG
TGGACTTGAGGACACTCGGTTATTCGCAACAGCAACAGGAGAAAATCAAGCCTAAGGTCAGGAGCACCGT
CGCGCAACACCACGAGGCGCTTGTGGGGCATGGCTTCACTCATGCGCATATTGTCGCGCTTTCACAGCAC
CCTGCGGCGCTTGGGACGGTGGCTGTCAAATACCAAGATATGATTGCGGCCCTGCCCGAAGCCACGCACG
AGGCAATTGTAGGGGTCGGTAAACAGTGGTCGGGAGCGCGAGCACTTGAGGCGCTGCTGACTGTGGCGGG
TGAGCTTAGGGGGCCTCCGCTCCAGCTCGACACCGGGCAGCTGCTGAAGATCGCGAAGAGAGGGGGAGTA
ACAGCGGTAGAGGCAGTGCACGCCTGGCGCAATGCGCTCACCGGGGCCCCCTTGAACAGAGACGATCTAG
AGCTAGACGTCTCGCTGACACCCGAACAGGTGGTCGCCATTGCTAGCAACGGGGGAGGACGGCCAGCCTT
GGAGAGCATTGTGGCCCAGCTGTCCAGGCCGGACCCTGCCCTGGCCGCGTTAACCAACGACCACCTCGTC
GCCTTGGCCTGCCTCGGCGGACGTCCTGCGCTGGATGCAGTGAAAAAGGGATTGCCGCACGCGCCGGCCT
TGATCAAAAGAACCAATCGCCGTATTCCCGAACGCACATCCCATCGCGTTGCCGACCACGCGCAAGTGGT
TCGCGTGCTGGGTTTTTTCCAGTGCCACTCCCACCCAGCGCAAGCATTTGATGACGCCATGACGCAGTTC
GGGATGAGCGGAGGAGGATCTTTATCTGGGAAGAAGGCGGCAGCCGCGGCGGCGGCGGCTGCAGCGGCAG
CAACCGGGACGGAGGCTGGCCCTGGGACAGCAGGCGGCTCCGAGAACGGGTCTGAGGTGGCCGCGCAGCC
CGCGGGCCTGTCGGGCCCAGCCGAGGTCGGGCCGGGGGCGGTGGGGGAGCGCACACCCCGCAAGAAAGAG
CCTCCGCGGGCCTCGCCCCCCGGGGGCCTGGCGGAACCGCCGGGGTCCGCAGGGCCTCAGGCCGGCCCTA
CTGTCGTGCCTGGGTCTGCGACCCCCATGGAAACTGGAATAGCAGAGACTCCGGAGGGGCGTCGGACCAG
CCGGCGCAAGCGGGCGAAGGTAGAGTACAGAGAGATGGATGAAAGCTTGGCCAACCTCTCAGAAGATGAG
TATTATTCAGAAGAAGAGAGAAATGCCAAAGCAGAGAAGGAAAAGAAGCTTCCCCCACCACCCCCTCAAG
CCCCACCTGAGGAAGAAAATGAAAGTGAGCCTGAAGAACCATCGGGTGTGGAGGGCGCAGCTTTCCAGAG
CCGACTTCCTCATGACCGGATGACTTCTCAAGAAGCAGCCTGTTTTCCAGATATTATCAGTGGACCACAA
CAGACCCAGAAGGTTTTTCTTTTCATTAGAAACCGCACACTGCAGTTGTGGTTGGATAATCCAAAGATTC
AGCTGACATTTGAGGCTACTCTCCAACAATTAGAAGCACCTTATAACAGTGATACTGTGCTTGTCCACCG
AGTTCACAGTTATTTAGAGCGTCATGGTCTTATCAACTTCGGCATCTATAAGAGGATAAAACCCCTACCA
ACTAAAAAGACAGGAAAGGTAATTATTATAGGCTCTGGGGTCTCAGGCTTGGCAGCAGCTCGACAGTTAC
AAAGTTTTGGAATGGATGTCACACTTTTGGAAGCCAGGGATCGTGTGGGTGGACGAGTTGCCACATTTCG
CAAAGGAAACTATGTAGCTGATCTTGGAGCCATGGTGGTAACAGGTCTTGGAGGGAATCCTATGGCTGTG
GTCAGCAAACAAGTAAATATGGAACTGGCCAAGATCAAGCAAAAATGCCCACTTTATGAAGCCAACGGAC
AAGCTGTTCCTAAAGAGAAAGATGAAATGGTAGAGCAAGAGTTTAACCGGTTGCTAGAAGCTACATCTTA
CCTTAGTCATCAACTAGACTTCAATGTCCTCAATAATAAGCATGTGTCCCTTGGCCAGGCATTGGAAGTT
GTCATTCAGTTACAAGAGAAGCATGTCAAAGATGAGCAGATTGAACATTGGAAGAAGATAGTGAAAACTC
AGGAAGAATTGAAAGAACTTCTTAATAAGATGGTAAATTTGAAAGAGAAAATTAAAGAACTCCATCAGCA
ATACAAAGAAGCATCTGAAGTAAAGCCACCCAGAGATATTACTGCCGAGTTCTTAGTGAAAAGCAAACAC
AGGGATCTGACCGCCCTATGCAAGGAATATGATGAATTAGCTGAAACACAAGGAAAGCTAGAAGAAAAAC
TTCAGGAGTTGGAAGCGAATCCCCCAAGTGATGTATATCTCTCATCAAGAGACAGACAAATACTTGATTG
GCATTTTGCAAATCTTGAATTTGCTAATGCCACACCTCTCTCAACTCTCTCCCTTAAGCACTGGGATCAG
GATGATGACTTTGAGTTCACTGGCAGCCACCTGACAGTAAGGAATGGCTACTCGTGTGTGCCTGTGGCTT
TAGCAGAAGGCCTAGACATTAAACTGAATACAGCAGTGCGACAGGTTCGCTACACGGCTTCAGGATGTGA
AGTGATAGCTGTGAATACCCGCTCCACGAGTCAAACCTTTATTTATAAATGCGACGCAGTTCTCTGTACC
CTTCCCCTGGGTGTGCTGAAGCAGCAGCCACCAGCCGTTCAGTTTGTGCCACCTCTCCCTGAGTGGAAAA
CATCTGCAGTCCAAAGGATGGGATTTGGCAACCTTAACAAGGTGGTGTTGTGTTTTGATCGGGTGTTCTG
GGATCCAAGTGTCAATTTGTTCGGGCATGTTGGCAGTACGACTGCCAGCAGGGGTGAGCTCTTCCTCTTC
TGGAACCTCTATAAAGCTCCAATACTGTTGGCACTAGTGGCAGGAGAAGCTGCTGGTATCATGGAAAACA
TAAGTGACGATGTGATTGTTGGCCGATGCCTGGCCATTCTCAAAGGGATTTTTGGTAGCAGTGCAGTACC
TCAGCCCAAAGAAACTGTGGTGTCTCGTTGGCGTGCTGATCCCTGGGCTCGGGGCTCTTATTCCTATGTT
GCTGCAGGATCATCTGGAAATGACTATGATTTAATGGCTCAGCCAATCACTCCTGGCCCCTCGATTCCAG
GTGCCCCACAGCCGATTCCACGACTCTTCTTTGCGGGAGAACATACGATCCGTAACTACCCAGCCACAGT
GCATGGTGCTCTGCTGAGTGGGCTGCGAGAAGCGGGAAGAATTGCAGACCAGTTTTTGGGGGCCATGTAT
ACGCTGCCTCGCCAGGCCACACCAGGTGTTCCTGCACAGCAGTCCCCAAGCATGTGAGACAGATGCATTC
TAAGGGAAGAGGCCCATTTAATTAATTGTTTATTGCAGCTTATAATGGTTACAAATAAAGCAATAGCATC
ACAAATTTCACAAATAAAGCATTTTTTTCACTGCATTCTAGTTGTGGTTTGTCCAAACTCATCAATGTAT
CTTATGAATTCCGATTAAGTCGACCCTGTGGAATGTGTGTCAGTTAGGGTGTGGAAAGTCCCCAGGCTCC
CCAGCAGGCAGAAGTATGCAAAGCATGCATCTCAATTAGTCAGCAACCAGGTGTGGAAAGTCCCCAGGCT
CCCCAGCAGGCAGAAGTATGCAAAGCATGCATCTCAATTAGTCAGCAACCATAGTCCCGCCCCTAACTCC
GCCCATCCCGCCCCTAACTCCGCCCAGTTCCGCCCATTCTCCGCCCTATGGCTGACTAATTTTTTTTATT
TATGCAGAGGCCGAGGCCGCCTCGGCTTCTGAGCTATTCCAGAAGTAGTGAGGAGGCTTTTTTGGAGGCC
TAGGCTTTTGCAAAAAGCTTACCATGACCGAGTACAAGCCCACGGTGCGCCTCGCCACCCGCGACGACGT
CCCCAGGGCCGTACGCACCCTCGCCGCCGCGTTCGCCGACTACCCCGCCACGCGCCACACCGTCGATCCG
GACCGCCACATCGAGCGGGTCACCGAGCTGCAAGAACTCTTCCTCACGCGCGTCGGGCTCGACATCGGCA
AGGTGTGGGTCGCGGACGACGGCGCCGCGGTGGCGGTCTGGACCACGCCGGAGAGCGTCGAAGCGGGGGC
GGTGTTCGCCGAGATCGGCCCGCGCATGGCCGAGTTGAGCGGTTCCCGGCTGGCCGCGCAGCAACAGATG
GAAGGCCTCCTGGCGCCGCACCGGCCCAAGGAGCCCGCGTGGTTCCTGGCCACCGTCGGCGTGTCGCCCG
ACCACCAGGGCAAGGGTCTGGGCAGCGCCGTCGTGCTCCCCGGAGTGGAGGCGGCCGAGCGCGCCGGGGT
GCCCGCCTTCCTGGAGACCTCCGCGCCCCGCAACCTCCCCTTCTACGAGCGGCTCGGCTTCACCGTCACC
GCCGACGTCGAGTGCCCGAAGGACCGCGCGACCTGGTGCATGACCCGCAAGCCCGGTGCCTGACGCCCGC
CCCACGACCCGCAGCGCCCGACCGAAAGGAGCGCACGACCCCATGCATCGCGAAGGTAAGCCTATCCCTA
ACCCTCTCCTCGGTCTCGATTCTACGCGTACCGGTCATCATCACCATCACCATTGAGTTTAAACCCGCTG
ATCAGCCTCGACTGTGCCTTCTAGTTGCCAGCCATCTGTTGTTTGCCCCTCCCCCGTGCCTTCCTTGACC
CTGGAAGGTGCCACTCCCACTGTCCTTTCCTAATAAAATGAGGAAATTGCATCGCATTGTCTGAGTAGGT
GTCATTCTATTCTGGGGGGTGGGGTGGGGCAGGACAGCAAGGGGGAGGATTGGGAAGACAATAGCAGGCA
TGCTGGGGATGCGGTGGGCTCTATGGCTTCTGAGGCGGAAAGAACCAGCTGGGGCTCGATACCGTCGACC
TCTAGCTAGAGCTTGGCGTAATCATGGTCATAGCTGTTTCCTGTGTGAAATTGTTATCCGCTCACAATTC
CACACAACATACGAGCCGGAAGCATAAAGTGTAAAGCCTAGGGTGCCTAATGAGTGAGCTAACTCACATT
AATTGCGTTGCGCTCACTGCCCGCTTTCCAGTCGGGAAACCTGTCGTGCCAGCTGCATTAATGAATCGGC
CAACGCGCGGGGAGAGGCGGTTTGCGTATTGGGCGCTCTTCCGCTTCCTCGCTCACTGACTCGCTGCGCT
CGGTCGTTCGGCTGCGGCGAGCGGTATCAGCTCACTCAAAGGCGGTAATACGGTTATCCACAGAATCAGG
GGATAACGCAGGAAAGAACATGTGAGCAAAAGGCCAGCAAAAGGCCAGGAACCGTAAAAAGGCCGCGTTG
CTGGCGTTTTTCCATAGGCTCCGCCCCCCTGACGAGCATCACAAAAATCGACGCTCAAGTCAGAGGTGGC
GAAACCCGACAGGACTATAAAGATACCAGGCGTTTCCCCCTGGAAGCTCCCTCGTGCGCTCTCCTGTTCC
GACCCTGCCGCTTACCGGATACCTGTCCGCCTTTCTCCCTTCGGGAAGCGTGGCGCTTTCTCAATGCTCA
CGCTGTAGGTATCTCAGTTCGGTGTAGGTCGTTCGCTCCAAGCTGGGCTGTGTGCACGAACCCCCCGTTC
AGCCCGACCGCTGCGCCTTATCCGGTAACTATCGTCTTGAGTCCAACCCGGTAAGACACGACTTATCGCC
ACTGGCAGCAGCCACTGGTAACAGGATTAGCAGAGCGAGGTATGTAGGCGGTGCTACAGAGTTCTTGAAG
TGGTGGCCTAACTACGGCTACACTAGAAGGACAGTATTTGGTATCTGCGCTCTGCTGAAGCCAGTTACCT
TCGGAAAAAGAGTTGGTAGCTCTTGATCCGGCAAACAAACCACCGCTGGTAGCGGTGGTTTTTTTGTTTG
CAAGCAGCAGATTACGCGCAGAAAAAAAGGATCTCAAGAAGATCCTTTGATCTTTTCTACGGGGTCTGAC
GCTCAGTGGAACGAAAACTCACGTTAAGGGATTTTGGTCATGAGATTATCAAAAAGGATCTTCACCTAGA
TCCTTTTAAATTAAAAATGAAGTTTTAAATCAATCTAAAGTATATATGAGTAAACTTGGTCTGACAGTTA
CCAATGCTTAATCAGTGAGGCACCTATCTCAGCGATCTGTCTATTTCGTTCATCCATAGTTGCCTGACTC
CCCGTCGTGTAGATAACTACGATACGGGAGGGCTTACCATCTGGCCCCAGTGCTGCAATGATACCGCGAG
ACCCACGCTCACCGGCTCCAGATTTATCAGCAATAAACCAGCCAGCCGGAAGGGCCGAGCGCAGAAGTGG
TCCTGCAACTTTATCCGCCTCCATCCAGTCTATTAATTGTTGCCGGGAAGCTAGAGTAAGTAGTTCGCCA
GTTAATAGTT
