>Addgene plasmid #49044 | EMM71T | addgene partial sequence | sequence record 73478 | EF1a_f
GGTGTCGTGAAGCGGCCGCCACCATGGCCCCCAAGAAGAAGAGGAAGGTGGGCATTCACCGCGGGGTACC
TATGGTGGACTTGAGGACACTCGGTTATTCGCAACAGCAACAGGAGAAAATCAAGCCTAAGGTCAGGAGC
ACCGTCGCGCAACACCACGAGGCGCTTGTGGGGCATGGCTTCACTCATGCGCATATTGTCGCGCTTTCAC
AGCACCCTGCGGCGCTTGGGACGGTGGCTGTCAAATACCAAGATATGATTGCGGCCCTGCCCGAAGCCAC
GCACGAGGCAATTGTAGGGGTCGGTAAACAGTGGTCGGGAGCGCGAGCACTTGAGGCGCTGCTGACTGTG
GCGGGTGAGCTTAGGGGGCCTCCGCTCCAGCTCGACACCGGGCAGCTGCTGAAGATCGCGAAGAGAGGGG
GAGTAACAGCGGTAGAGGCAGTGCACGCCTGGCGCAATGCGCTCACCGGGGCCCCCTTGAACAGAGACGA
TCTAGAGCTAGACGTCTCGCTGACACCCGAACAGGTGGTCGCCATTGCTAGCAACGGGGGAGGACGGCCA
GCCTTGGAGAGCATTGTGGCCCAGCTGTCCAGGCCGGACCCTGCCCTGGCCGCGTTAACCAACGACCACC
TCGTCGCCTTGGCCTGCCTCGGCGGACGTCCTGCGCTGGATGCAGTGAAAAAGGGATTGCCGCACGCGCC
GGCCTTGATCAAAAGAACCAATCGCCGTATTCCCGAACGCACATCCCATCGCGTTGCCGACCACGCGCAA
GTGGTTCGCGTGCTGGGTTTTTTCCAGTGCCACTCCCACCCAGCGCAAGCATTTGATGACGCCATGACGC
AGTTCGGGATGAGCGGAGGAGGATCTTTATCTGGGAAGAAGGCGGCAGCCGCGGCGGCGGCGGCTGCAGC
GGCAGCAACCGGGACGGAGGCTGGCCCTGGGACAGCAGGCGGCTCCGAGAACGGGTCTGAGGTGGCCGCG
CAGCCCGCG
