>Addgene plasmid #49044 | EMM71T | addgene partial sequence | sequence record 73481 | TAL-F2 5'-ccaacgaccacctcgtcgcc-3'
GTCCTGCGCTGGATGCAGTGAAAAAGGGATTGCCGCACGCGCCGGCCTTGATCAAAAGAACCAATCGCCG
TATTCCCGAACGCACATCCCATCGCGTTGCCGACCACGCGCAAGTGGTTCGCGTGCTGGGTTTTTTCCAG
TGCCACTCCCACCCAGCGCAAGCATTTGATGACGCCATGACGCAGTTCGGGATGAGCGGAGGAGGATCTT
TATCTGGGAAGAAGGCGGCAGCCGCGGCGGCGGCGGCTGCAGCGGCAGCAACCGGGACGGAGGCTGGCCC
TGGGACAGCAGGCGGCTCCGAGAACGGGTCTGAGGTGGCCGCGCAGCCCGCGGGCCTGTCGGGCCCAGCC
GAGGTCGGGCCGGGGGCGGTGGGGGAGCGCACACCCCGCAAGAAAGAGCCTCCGCGGGCCTCGCCCCCCG
GGGGCCTGGCGGAACCGCCGGGGTCCGCAGGGCCTCAGGCCGGCCCTACTGTCGTGCCTGGGTCTGCGAC
CCCCATGGAAACTGGAATAGCAGAGACTCCGGAGGGGCGTCGGACCAGCCGGCGCAAGCGGGCGAAGGTA
GAGTACAGAGAGATGGATGAAAGCTTGGCCAACCTCTCAGAAGATGAGTATTATTCAGAAGAAGAGAGAA
ATGCCAAAGCAGAGAAGGAAAAGAAGCTTCCCCCACCACCCCCTCAAGCCCCACCTGAGGAAGAAAATGA
AAGTGAGCCTGAAGAACCATCGGGTGTGGAGGGCGCAGCTTTCCAGAGCCGACTTCCTCATGACCGGATG
ACTTCTCAAGAAGCAGCCTGTTTTCCAGATATTATCAGTGGACCACAACAGACCCAGAAGGTTTTTCTTT
TCATTAGAAACCGCACACTGCAGTTGTGGTTGGATAATCCAAAGATTCAGCTGACATTTGAGGCTACTCT
CCA
