>Addgene plasmid #49044 | EMM71T | addgene partial sequence | sequence record 73483 | SV40pA-R 5'-GAAATTTGTGATGCTATTGC-3'
ATTATAAGCTGCAATAAACAATTAATTAAATGGGCCTCTTCCCTTAGAATGCATCTGTCTCACATGCTTG
GGGACTGCTGTGCAGGAACACCTGGTGTGGCCTGGCGAGGCAGCGTATACATGGCCCCCAAAAACTGGTC
TGCAATTCTTCCCGCTTCTCGCAGCCCACTCAGCAGAGCACCATGCACTGTGGCTGGGTAGTTACGGATC
GTATGTTCTCCCGCAAAGAAGAGTCGTGGAATCGGCTGTGGGGCACCTGGAATCGAGGGGCCAGGAGTGA
TTGGCTGAGCCATTAAATCATAGTCATTTCCAGATGATCCTGCAGCAACATAGGAATAAGAGCCCCGAGC
CCAGGGATCAGCACGCCAACGAGACACCACAGTTTCTTTGGGCTGAGGTACTGCACTGCTACCAAAAATC
CCTTTGAGAATGGCCAGGCATCGGCCAACAATCACATCGTCACTTATGTTTTCCATGATACCAGCAGCTT
CTCCTGCCACTAGTGCCAACAGTATTGGAGCTTTATAGAGGTTCCAGAAGAGGAAGAGCTCACCCCTGCT
GGCAGTCGTACTGCCAACATGCCCGAACAAATTGACACTTGGATCCCAGAACACCCGATCAAAACACAAC
ACCACCTTGTTAAGGTTGCCAAATCCCATCCTTTGGACTGCAGATGTTTTCCACTCAGGGAGAGGTGGCA
CAAACTGAACGGCTGGTGGCTGCTGCTTCAGCACACCCAGGGGAAGGGTACAGAGAACTGCGTCGCATTT
ATAAATAAAGGTTTGACTCGTGGAGCGGGTATTCACAGCTATCACTTCACATCCTGAAGCCGTGTAGCGA
ACCTGTCGCACTGCTGTATTCAGTTTAATGTCTAGGCCTTCTGCTAAAGCCACAGGCACACACGAGTAGC
CATTCCTTACTGTCAGGTGGCTGCCAGTGAACTCAAAGTCATCATCCTGATCCCAGTGCTTAAGGGAGAG
AGTTGAGAGAGGTGTGGCATTA
